>Addgene plasmid #82408 | pEGFP-N1-mt-ro2GFP | addgene full sequence | sequence record 161604 | Addgene NGS results
CTTTTGCTGGCCTTTTGCTCACATGTTCTTTCCTGCGTTATCCCCTGATTCTGTGGATAACCGTATTACC
GCCATGCATTAGTTATTAATAGTAATCAATTACGGGGTCATTAGTTCATAGCCCATATATGGAGTTCCGC
GTTACATAACTTACGGTAAATGGCCCGCCTGGCTGACCGCCCAACGACCCCCGCCCATTGACGTCAATAA
TGACGTATGTTCCCATAGTAACGCCAATAGGGACTTTCCATTGACGTCAATGGGTGGAGTATTTACGGTA
AACTGCCCACTTGGCAGTACATCAAGTGTATCATATGCCAAGTACGCCCCCTATTGACGTCAATGACGGT
AAATGGCCCGCCTGGCATTATGCCCAGTACATGACCTTATGGGACTTTCCTACTTGGCAGTACATCTACG
TATTAGTCATCGCTATTACCATGGTGATGCGGTTTTGGCAGTACATCAATGGGCGTGGATAGCGGTTTGA
CTCACGGGGATTTCCAAGTCTCCACCCCATTGACGTCAATGGGAGTTTGTTTTGGCACCAAAATCAACGG
GACTTTCCAAAATGTCGTAACAACTCCGCCCCATTGACGCAAATGGGCGGTAGGCGTGTACGGTGGGAGG
TCTATATAAGCAGAGCTGGTTTAGTGAACCGTCAGATCCGCTAGCGCTACCGGACTCAGATCTCGAGCTC
GAATTCGGGCTGAAGGAGACTTGGGGGCACCCGCGTCGTGCCTCCTGGGTTGTGAGGAGTCGCCGCTGCC
GCCACTGCCTGTGCTTCATGAGGAAGATGCTCGCCGCCGTCTCCCGCGTGCTGTCTGGCGCTTCTCAGAA
GCCGGCAAGCAGAGTGCTGGTAGCATCCCGTAATTTTGCAAATGATGCTACATTTCTGCAGTCGACGGTA
CCGCGGGCCCGGGATCCACCGGTCGCCACCATGGTGAGCAAGGGCGAGGAGCTGTTCACCGGGGTGGTGC
CCATCCTGGTCGAGCTGGACGGCGACGTAAACGGCCACAAGTTCAGCGTGTCCGGCGAGGGCGAGGGCGA
TGCCACCTACGGCAAGCTGACCCTGAAGTTCATCTCCACCACCGGCAAGCTGCCCGTGCCCTGGCCCACC
CTCGTGACCACCCTGACCTACGGCGTGCAGTGCTTCAGCCGCTACCCCGACCACATGAAGCAGCACGACT
TCTTCAAGTCCGCCATGCCCGAAGGCTACGTCCAGGAGCGCACCATCTTCTTCAAGGACGACGGCAACTA
CAAGACCCGCGCCGAGGTGAAGTTCGAGGGCGACACCCTGGTGAACCGCATCGAGCTGAAGGGCATCGAC
TTCAAGGAGGACGGCAACATCCTGGGGCACAAGCTGGAGTACAACTACAACTGCCACAACGTCTATATCA
TGGCCGACAAGCAGAAGAACGGCATCAAGGTGAACTTCAAGATCCGCCACAACATCGAGGACGGCAGCGT
GCAGCTCGCCGACCACTACCAGCAGAACACCCCCATCGGCGACGGCCCCGTGCTGCTGCCCGACAACCAC
TACCTGAGCACCTGCTCCGCCCTGAGCAAAGACCCCAACGAGAAGCGCGATCACATGGTCCTGCTGGAGT
TCGTGACCGCCGCCGGGATCACTCTCGGCATGGACGAGCTGTACAAGTAAAGCGGCCGCGACTCTAGATC
ATAATCAGCCATACCACATTTGTAGAGGTTTTACTTGCTTTAAAAAACCTCCCACACCTCCCCCTGAACC
TGAAACATAAAATGAATGCAATTGTTGTTGTTAACTTGTTTATTGCAGCTTATAATGGTTACAAATAAAG
CAATAGCATCACAAATTTCACAAATAAAGCATTTTTTTCACTGCATTCTAGTTGTGGTTTGTCCAAACTC
ATCAATGTATCTTAAGGCGTAAATTGTAAGCGTTAATATTTTGTTAAAATTCGCGTTAAATTTTTGTTAA
ATCAGCTCATTTTTTAACCAATAGGCCGAAATCGGCAAAATCCCTTATAAATCAAAAGAATAGACCGAGA
TAGGGT
[37 nt withheld, positions 2037-2073]
AAAGAACGTGGACTCCAACGTCAAAGG
[49 nt withheld, positions 2101-2149]
T
[91 nt withheld, positions 2151-2241]
G
[124 nt withheld, positions 2243-2366]
CAGGTGGCACTTTTCGGGGAAATGTGCGCGGAACCCCTATTTGTTTATTTTTCTAAATACATTCAAATAT
GTATCCGCTCATGAGACAATAACCCTGATAAATGCTTCAATAATATTGAAAAAGGAAGAGTCCTGAGGCG
GAAAGAACCAGCTGTGGAATGTGTGTCAGTTAGGGTGTGGAAAGTCCCCAGGCTCCCCAGCAGGCAGAAG
TATGCAAAGCATGCATCTCAATTAGTCAGCAACCAGGTGTGGAAAGTCCCCAGGCTCCCCAGCAGGCAGA
AGTATGCAAAGCATGCATCTCAATTAGTCAGCAACCATAGTCCCGCCCCTAACTCCGCCCATCCCGCCCC
TAACTCCGCCCAGTTCCGCCCATTCTCCGCCCCATGGCTGACTAATTTTTTTTATTTATGCAGAGGCCGA
GGCCGCCTCGGCCTCTGAGCTATTCCAGAAGTAGTGAGGAGGCTTTTTTGGAGGCCTAGGCTTTTGCAAA
GATCGATCAAGAGACAGGATGAGGATCGTTTCGCATGATTGAACAAGATGGATTGCACGCAGGTTCTCCG
GCCGCTTGGGTGGAGAGGCTATTCGGCTATGACTGGGCACAACAGACAATCGGCTGCTCTGATGCCGCCG
TGTTCCGGCTGTCAGCGCAGGGGCGCCCGGTTCTTTTTGTCAAGACCGACCTGTCCGGTGCCCTGAATGA
ACTGCAAGACGAGGCAGCGCGGCTATCGTGGCTGGCCACGACGGGCGTTCCTTGCGCAGCTGTGCTCGAC
GTTGTCACTGAAGCGGGAAGGGACTGGCTGCTATTGGGCGAAGTGCCGGGGCAGGATCTCCTGTCATCTC
ACCTTGCTCCTGCCGAGAAAGTATCCATCATGGCTGATGCAATGCGGCGGCTGCATACGCTTGATCCGGC
TACCTGCCCATTCGACCACCAAGCGAAACATCGCATCGAGCGAGCACGTACTCGGATGGAAGCCGGTCTT
GTCGATCAGGATGATCTGGACGAAGAGCATCAGGGGCTCGCGCCAGCCGAACTGTTCGCCAGGCTCAAGG
CGAGCATGCCCGACGGCGAGGATCTCGTCGTGACCCATGGCGATGCCTGCTTGCCGAATATCATGGTGGA
AAATGGCCGCTTTTCTGGATTCATCGACTGTGGCCGGCTGGGTGTGGCGGACCGCTATCAGGACATAGCG
TTGGCTACCCGTGATATTGCTGAAGAGCTTGGCGGCGAATGGGCTGACCGCTTCCTCGTGCTTTACGGTA
TCGCCGCTCCCGATTCGCAGCGCATCGCCTTCTATCGCCTTCTTGACGAGTTCTTCTGAGCGGGACTCTG
GGGTTCGAAATGACCGACCAAGCGACGCCCAACCTGCCATCACGAGATTTCGATTCCACCGCCGCCTTCT
ATGAAAGGTTGGGCTTCGGAATCGTTTTCCGGGACGCCGGCTGGATGATCCTCCAGCGCGGGGATCTCAT
GCTGGAGTTCTTCGCCCACCCTAGGGGGAGGCTAACTGAAACACGGAAGGAGACAATACCGGAAGGAACC
CGCGCTATGACGGCAATAAAAAGACAGAATAAAACGCACGGTGTTGGGTCGTTTGTTCATAAACGCGGGG
TTCGGTCCCAGGGCTGGCACTCTGTCGATACCCCACCGAGACCCCATTGGGGCCAATACGCCCGCGTTTC
TTCCTTTTCCCCACCCCACCCCCCAAGTTCGGGTGAAGGCCCAGGGCTCGCAGCCAACGTCGGGGCGGCA
GGCCCTGCCATAGCCTCAGGTTACTCATATATACTTTAGATTGATTTAAAACTTCATTTTTAATTTAAAA
GGATCTAGGTGAAGATCCTTTTTGATAATCTCATGACCAAAATCCCTTAACGTGAGTTTTCGTTCCACTG
AGCGTCAGACCCCGTAGAAAAGATCAAAGGATCTTCTTGAGATCCTTTTTTTCTGCGCGTAATCTGCTGC
TTGCAAACAAAAAAACCACCGCTACCAGCGGTGGTTTGTTTGCCGGATCAAGAGCTACCAACTCTTTTTC
CGAAGGTAACTGGCTTCAGCAGAGCGCAGATACCAAATACTGTTCTTCTAGTGTAGCCGTAGTTAGGCCA
CCACTTCAAGAACTCTGTAGCACCGCCTACATACCTCGCTCTGCTAATCCTGTTACCAGTGGCTGCTGCC
AGTGGCGATAAGTCGTGTCTTACCGGGTTGGACTCAAGACGATAGTTACCGGATAAGGCGCAGCGGTCGG
GCTGAACGGGGGGTTCGTGCACACAGCCCAGCTTGGAGCGAACGACCTACACCGAACTGAGATACCTACA
GCGTGAGCTATGAGAAAGCGCCACGCTTCCCGAAGGGAGAAAGGCGGACAGGTATCCGGTAAGCGGCAGG
GTCGGAACAGGAGAGCGCACGAGGGAGCTTCCAGGGGGAAACGCCTGGTATCTTTATAGTCCTGTCGGGT
TTCGCCACCTCTGACTTGAGCGTCGATTTTTGTGATGCTCGTCAGGGGGGCGGAGCCTATGGAAAAACGC
CAGCAACGCGGCCTTTTTACGGTTCCTGGC
Features (pLannotate 1.2.2; 16 found; start..end, strand, type, name):
     13..72      +  rep_origin     RSF ori (fragment): Plasmids containing the RSF 1030 origin of replication can be propagated in E. coli cells that contain additional plasmids with compatible origins.
    140..443     +  enhancer       CMV enhancer: human cytomegalovirus immediate early enhancer
    444..647     +  promoter       CMV promoter: human cytomegalovirus (CMV) immediate early promoter
    670..700     +  misc_feature   MCS (fragment): multiple cloning site
    894..927     +  misc_feature   MCS (fragment): multiple cloning site
    941..1660    +  CDS            EGFP: the original enhanced GFP (Yang et al., 1996) mammalian codon-optimized
   1677..1760    +  CDS            large T antigen (fragment): large T antigen from SV40 (simian virus 40)
   1783..1904    +  polyA_signal   SV40 poly(A) signal: SV40 polyadenylation signal
   1938..2366    -  rep_origin     f1 ori (sequence partly withheld): f1 bacteriophage origin of replication; arrow indicates direction of (+) strand synthesis
   2393..2497    +  promoter       AmpR promoter: bla
   2499..2856    +  promoter       SV40 promoter: SV40 enhancer and early promoter
   2891..3685    +  CDS            NeoR/KanR: aminoglycoside phosphotransferase from Tn5; aph(3')-II (or nptII); confers resistance to neomycin, kanamycin, and G418 (Geneticin®)
   3706..3858    +  CDS            ble (fragment): BLE_KLEPN - Experimental evidence at protein level: Swiss-Prot protein existence level 1. Binding protein with a strong affinity to the bleomycin family of antibiotics. Binds to CL990; an antimitotic-antibiotic compound. From Klebsiella pneumoniae.
   3917..3964    +  polyA_signal   HSV TK poly(A) signal: herpes simplex virus thymidine kinase polyadenylation signal (Cole and Stacy, 1985)
   4055..4071    -  polyA_signal   bGH poly(A) signal (fragment): bovine growth hormone polyadenylation signal
   4293..4881    +  rep_origin     ori: high-copy-number ColE1/pMB1/pBR322/pUC origin of replication
