[The description below was written by a language model from this plasmid's Addgene catalogue record and pLannotate feature annotations shown in this document.]
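Description:
pEGFP-N1-mt-ro2GFP is a mammalian expression plasmid built on the Clontech pEGFP-N1 backbone that produces a redox-sensitive GFP directed to the mitochondria. It is propagated in E. coli as a high-copy plasmid through a ColE1/pUC-type origin and selected with kanamycin. The NeoR/KanR gene (Tn5 aminoglycoside phosphotransferase) sits behind both a bacterial bla-type promoter and the SV40 enhancer/early promoter and is followed by an HSV TK polyadenylation signal. The same marker can therefore confer G418 resistance in mammalian cells. An f1 origin is also present. The short RSF ori, large T antigen, ble and bGH poly(A) hits in the automated annotation are fragments and most likely reflect sequence similarity within backbone regions rather than functional parts.

The expression cassette consists of the human CMV immediate-early enhancer and promoter, a GFP open reading frame and the SV40 poly(A) signal. The annotation labels the coding sequence as EGFP, but the catalogue identifies it as ro2GFP, a jellyfish GFP variant carrying C48S, F64L, S147C and Q204C. The two introduced cysteines are designed to form a reversible disulfide whose oxidation state alters the fluorescence properties of the protein, which makes it a reporter of local redox potential. The leader sequence of the pyruvate dehydrogenase E1α subunit is fused to the N terminus to direct import into mitochondria. This leader is not annotated separately, but it presumably occupies the unannotated gap between the two multiple-cloning-site fragments upstream of the GFP sequence. The plasmid is used for transfection of mammalian cells to monitor mitochondrial redox state by fluorescence in living cells.
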