Addgene plasmid #82408: pEGFP-N1-mt-ro2GFP
Purpose: Expression of redox sensitive GFP with a mitochondrial targeting sequence in mammalian cells
Depositing lab: S. James Remington. Publication: Investigating mitochondrial redox potential with redox-sensitive green fluorescent protein indicators. Hanson GT, Aggeler R, Oglesbee D, Cannon M, Capaldi RA, Tsien RY, Remington SJ. J Biol Chem. 2004 Mar 26;279(13):13044-53. Epub 2004 Jan 13. 10.1074/jbc.M312846200 PubMed 14722062.
Backbone
  Vector backbone: pEGFP-N1
  Backbone manufacturer: BD Biosciences Clontech
  Backbone size w/o insert (bp): 4700
  Vector type: Mammalian Expression
Growth in bacteria
  Bacterial resistance: Kanamycin, 50 μg/mL
  Growth temperature: 37°C
  Growth strain: DH5alpha
  Copy number: High Copy
Gene/Insert
  Gene/Insert name: ro2GFP
  Species: jellyfish
  Mutation: C48S/F64L/S147C/Q204C
  Promoter: CMV
  Tag / fusion protein: leader sequence of the E1α subunit of pyruvate dehydrogenase for mitochondrial targeting (N terminal on insert)
  Cloning method: Unknown
  Sequencing primers: 5′ CMV-F; 3′ SV40pA-R
Terms and licenses: Academic/Nonprofit Terms; Industry Terms: Not Available to Industry
How to cite: pEGFP-N1-mt-ro2GFP was a gift from S. James Remington (Addgene plasmid # 82408 ; http://n2t.net/addgene:82408 ; RRID:Addgene_82408)
