>Addgene plasmid #82408 | pEGFP-N1-mt-ro2GFP | addgene partial sequence | sequence record 159573 | CMV-F 5'-CGCAAATGGGCGGTAGGCGTG-3'
ACCGTCAGATCCGCTAGCGCTACCGGACTCAGATCTCGAGCTCGAATTCGGGCTGAAGGAGACTTGGGGG
CACCCGCGTCGTGCCTCCTGGGTTGTGAGGAGTCGCCGCTGCCGCCACTGCCTGTGCTTCATGAGGAAGA
TGCTCGCCGCCGTCTCCCGCGTGCTGTCTGGCGCTTCTCAGAAGCCGGCAAGCAGAGTGCTGGTAGCATC
CCGTAATTTTGCAAATGATGCTACATTTCTGCAGTCGACGGTACCGCGGGCCCGGGATCCACCGGTCGCC
ACCATGGTGAGCAAGGGCGAGGAGCTGTTCACCGGGGTGGTGCCCATCCTGGTCGAGCTGGACGGCGACG
TAAACGGCCACAAGTTCAGCGTGTCCGGCGAGGGCGAGGGCGATGCCACCTACGGCAAGCTGACCCTGAA
GTTCATCTCCACCACCGGCAAGCTGCCCGTGCCCTGGCCCACCCTCGTGACCACCCTGACCTACGGCGTG
CAGTGCTTCAGCCGCTACCCCGACCACATGAAGCAGCACGACTTCTTCAAGTCCGCCATGCCCGAAGGCT
ACGTCCAGGAGCGCACCATCTTCTTCAAGGACGACGGCAACTACAAGACCCGCGCCGAGGTGAAGTTCGA
GGGCGACACCCTGGTGAACCGCATCGAGCTGAAGGGCATCGACTTCAAGGAGGACGGCAACATCCTGGGG
CACAAGCTGGAGTACAACTACAACTGCCACAACGTCTATATCATGGCCGACAAGCAGAAGAACGGCATCA
AGGTGAACTTCAAGATCCGCCACAACATCGAGGACGGCAGCGTGCAGCTCGCCGACCACTAC
