>Addgene plasmid #82408 | pEGFP-N1-mt-ro2GFP | addgene partial sequence | sequence record 159574 | SV40pA-R 5'-GAAATTTGTGATGCTATTGC-3'
ACAACAACAATTGCATTCATTTTATGTTTCAGGTTCAGGGGGAGGTGTGGGAGGTTTTTTAAAGCAAGTA
AAACCTCTACAAATGTGGTATGGCTGATTATGATCTAGAGTCGCGGCCGCTTTACTTGTACAGCTCGTCC
ATGCCGAGAGTGATCCCGGCGGCGGTCACGAACTCCAGCAGGACCATGTGATCGCGCTTCTCGTTGGGGT
CTTTGCTCAGGGCGGAGCAGGTGCTCAGGTAGTGGTTGTCGGGCAGCAGCACGGGGCCGTCGCCGATGGG
GGTGTTCTGCTGGTAGTGGTCGGCGAGCTGCACGCTGCCGTCCTCGATGTTGTGGCGGATCTTGAAGTTC
ACCTTGATGCCGTTCTTCTGCTTGTCGGCCATGATATAGACGTTGTGGCAGTTGTAGTTGTACTCCAGCT
TGTGCCCCAGGATGTTGCCGTCCTCCTTGAAGTCGATGCCCTTCAGCTCGATGCGGTTCACCAGGGTGTC
GCCCTCGAACTTCACCTCGGCGCGGGTCTTGTAGTTGCCGTCGTCCTTGAAGAAGATGGTGCGCTCCTGG
ACGTAGCCTTCGGGCATGGCGGACTTGAAGAAGTCGTGCTGCTTCATGTGGTCGGGGTAGCGGCTGAAGC
ACTGCACGCCGTAGGTCAGGGTGGTCACGAGGGTGGGCCAGGGCACGGGCAGCTTGCCGGTGGTGGAGAT
GAACTTCAGGGTCAGCTTGCCGTAGGTGGCATCGCCCTCGCCCTCGCCGGACACGCTGAACTTGTGGCCG
TTTACGTCGCCGTCCAGCTCGACCAGGATGGGCACCACCCCGGTGA
